Addgene plasmid #122669: M31: pHR-SFFVp- TDP-43C::mCherry::SspB
Purpose: C terminal domain of TDP43 (218-414) tagged with SspB and mCherry.
Depositing lab: Clifford Brangwynne. Depositing organization: Princeton University. Publication: Mapping Local and Global Liquid Phase Behavior in Living Cells Using Photo-Oligomerizable Seeds. Bracha D, Walls MT, Wei MT, Zhu L, Kurian M, Avalos JL, Toettcher JE, Brangwynne CP. Cell. 2018 Nov 29;175(6):1467-1480.e13. doi: 10.1016/j.cell.2018.10.048. PubMed 30500534.
Backbone
  Vector backbone: pHR
  Backbone size w/o insert (bp): 9000
  Total vector size (bp): 10730
  Vector type: Mammalian Expression, Lentiviral
Growth in bacteria
  Bacterial resistance: Ampicillin, 100 μg/mL
  Growth temperature: 37°C
  Growth strain: NEB Stable
  Copy number: High Copy
Gene/Insert
  Gene/Insert name: TDP43
  Species: H. sapiens (human)
  Insert size (bp): 591
  Mutation: Contains only amino acids 218-414
  Entrez Gene: TARDBP (a.k.a. ALS10, TDP-43)
  Promoter: SFFV
  Tag / fusion protein: mCherry-SspB (C terminal on insert)
  Cloning method: Ligation Independent Cloning
  Sequencing primers: 5′ n/a; 3′ n/a
Terms and licenses: Academic/Nonprofit Terms; Industry Terms: Not Available to Industry
Depositor comments: Vector contains SspB, a bacterial protein which binds exposed SsrA tag (from iLID) at high affinity.
How to cite: M31: pHR-SFFVp- TDP-43C::mCherry::SspB was a gift from Clifford Brangwynne (Addgene plasmid # 122669 ; http://n2t.net/addgene:122669 ; RRID:Addgene_122669)
