[The description below was written by a language model from this plasmid's Addgene catalogue record and pLannotate feature annotations shown in this document.]
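Description:
M31: pHR-SFFVp-TDP-43C::mCherry::SspB is a lentiviral transfer plasmid for mammalian expression, built on the pHR backbone and about 10.7 kb in total. In bacteria it is maintained through a high-copy ColE1/pUC-type origin and selected with ampicillin via the β-lactamase gene. The viral portion carries the usual HIV-1-derived elements: a truncated 5' LTR, the Ψ packaging signal with a gag fragment, the Rev response element for Rev-dependent nuclear export of the genomic RNA, the cPPT/CTS, and a self-inactivating ΔU3 3' LTR. A WPRE sits downstream of the payload to enhance transcript expression. The backbone outside the LTRs also contains remnants of older vector lineages, including an SV40 promoter followed by E. coli gpt fragments, SV40 small t intron and poly(A) sequences, and fragments of TcR, rop and bom. These appear to be leftover sequence rather than functional parts of the design.

The payload is a single open reading frame driven by the spleen focus-forming virus (SFFV) LTR promoter. It encodes the C-terminal region of human TDP-43 (TARDBP, residues 218–414 only), followed by mCherry and then SspB. SspB is a bacterial adaptor protein that, according to the depositor, binds with high affinity to the SsrA tag exposed by iLID. The fusion can therefore be recruited to an iLID-bearing partner while mCherry reports its location by red fluorescence. The associated publication concerns photo-oligomerizable seeds for mapping liquid phase behaviour in living cells, which is consistent with using this construct to concentrate the TDP-43 C-terminal domain locally under light control and to observe condensate formation. The iLID component is not part of this plasmid and must be supplied separately.
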