Features (pLannotate 1.2.2; 35 found; start..end, strand, type, name):
     37..69      -  misc_feature   MCS (fragment): pBluescript multiple cloning site
    153..560     +  promoter       SFFV promoter: spleen focus-forming virus long terminal repeat (LTR) promoter
    632..1231    +  CDS            TARDBP (fragment): TADBP_HUMAN - Also known as TDP43. Experimental evidence at protein level: Swiss-Prot protein existence level 1. RNA-binding protein that is involved in various steps of RNA biogenesis and processing (PubMed:23519609). Preferentially binds, via its two RNA recognition motifs RRM1 and RRM2, to GU-repeats on RNA molecules predominantly localized within long introns and in the 3'UTR of mRNAs (PubMed:23519609, PubMed:24240615, PubMed:24464995). In turn, regulates the splicing of many non-coding and protein-coding RNAs including proteins involved in neuronal survival, as well as mRNAs that encode p
   1256..1963    +  CDS            mCherry: mCherry is a basic (constitutively fluorescent) red fluorescent protein published in 2004, derived from Discosoma sp.. It is reported to be a very rapidly-maturing monomer with low acid sensitivity.
   1994..2323    +  CDS            sspB (fragment): SSPB_HAEIN - Experimental evidence at protein level: Swiss-Prot protein existence level 1. Also stimulates degradation of the N-terminus of RseA (residues 1-108, alone or in complex with sigma-E) by ClpX-ClpP in a non-ssrA-mediated fashion. From Haemophilus influenzae (strain ATCC 51907 / DSM 11121 / KW20 / Rd).
   2381..2411    +  misc_feature   MCS (fragment): pUC18/19 multiple cloning site
   2412..2430    +  misc_feature   MCS (fragment): pBluescript multiple cloning site
   2430..3018    +  misc_feature   WPRE: woodchuck hepatitis virus posttranscriptional regulatory element
   3019..3041    +  misc_feature   MCS (fragment): pBluescript multiple cloning site
   3058..3126    +  CDS            nef (fragment): NEF_HV1Z2 - Experimental evidence at protein level: Swiss-Prot protein existence level 1. Extracellular Nef protein targets CD4(+) T-lymphocytes for apoptosis by interacting with CXCR4 surface receptors. From Human immunodeficiency virus type 1 group M subtype D (isolate Z2/CDC-Z34) (HIV-1).
   3128..3361    +  LTR            3' LTR (ΔU3): self-inactivating 3' long terminal repeat (LTR) from HIV-1
   3386..3404    -  promoter       SP6 promoter: promoter for bacteriophage SP6 RNA polymerase
   3632..3911    +  CDS            TcR (fragment): tetracycline efflux protein; tet; confers resistance to tetracycline
   3912..3960    -  misc_feature   bom (fragment): basis of mobility region from pBR322
   4062..4097    -  CDS            rop (fragment): Rop protein, which maintains plasmids at low copy number; rop
   4192..4296    +  promoter       AmpR promoter: bla
   4297..5157    +  CDS            AmpR: β-lactamase; bla; confers resistance to ampicillin, carbenicillin, and related antibiotics
   5328..5916    +  rep_origin     ori: high-copy-number ColE1/pMB1/pBR322/pUC origin of replication
   6099..6155    +  CDS            lacI (fragment): lac repressor; lacI; The lac repressor binds to the lac operator to inhibit transcription in E. coli. This inhibition can be relieved by adding lactose or isopropyl-β-D-thiogalactopyranoside (IPTG).
   6162..6491    +  promoter       SV40 promoter: SV40 enhancer and early promoter
   6691..6810    +  CDS            gpt (fragment): XGPT_ECOLI - Also known as gpp, gxu. Experimental evidence at protein level: Swiss-Prot protein existence level 1. Purine salvage pathway enzyme that catalyzes the transfer of the ribosyl-5-phosphate group from 5-phospho-alpha-D-ribose 1- diphosphate (PRPP) to the N9 position of the 6-oxopurines guanine and xanthine to form the corresponding ribonucleotides GMP (guanosine 5'- monophosphate) and XMP (xanthosine 5'-monophosphate), with the release of PPi. To a lesser extent, also acts on hypoxanthine (PubMed:9100006, PubMed:3886014). Does not ribophosphorylate adenine (PubMed:3886014). From Esch
   6810..7145    +  CDS            gpt (fragment): XGPT_ECOLI - Also known as gpp, gxu. Experimental evidence at protein level: Swiss-Prot protein existence level 1. Purine salvage pathway enzyme that catalyzes the transfer of the ribosyl-5-phosphate group from 5-phospho-alpha-D-ribose 1- diphosphate (PRPP) to the N9 position of the 6-oxopurines guanine and xanthine to form the corresponding ribonucleotides GMP (guanosine 5'- monophosphate) and XMP (xanthosine 5'-monophosphate), with the release of PPi. To a lesser extent, also acts on hypoxanthine (PubMed:9100006, PubMed:3886014). Does not ribophosphorylate adenine (PubMed:3886014). From Esch
   7240..7545    +  CDS            frsA (fragment): FRSA_ECOLI - Also known as yafA. Experimental evidence at protein level: Swiss-Prot protein existence level 1. Catalyzes the hydrolysis of esters (PubMed:15808744). Displays esterase activity toward pNP-butyrate (PubMed:15808744). May stimulate mixed-acid fermentation by acting as a fermentation/respiration switch that down-regulates respiration and up- regulates fermentation rates (PubMed:15169777). From Escherichia coli (strain K12).
   7549..7623    +  CDS            small t antigen (fragment): SV40 (simian virus 40) small t antigen
   7625..7690    +  intron         small t intron: SV40 (simian virus 40) small t antigen intron
   7820..7840    +  CDS            SV40 NLS: nuclear localization signal of SV40 (simian virus 40) large T antigen
   8159..8242    +  CDS            large T antigen (fragment): large T antigen from SV40 (simian virus 40)
   8265..8399    +  polyA_signal   SV40 poly(A) signal: SV40 polyadenylation signal
   8566..8895    +  CDS            nef (fragment): NEF_HV1BR - Experimental evidence at protein level: Swiss-Prot protein existence level 1. Extracellular Nef protein targets CD4(+) T-lymphocytes for apoptosis by interacting with CXCR4 surface receptors (PubMed:14990729). From Human immunodeficiency virus type 1 group M subtype B (isolate BRU/LAI) (HIV-1).
   8943..9200    +  LTR            5' LTR (truncated): truncated 5' long terminal repeat (LTR) from HIV-1
   9247..9372    +  misc_feature   HIV-1 Ψ: packaging signal of human immunodeficiency virus type 1
   9356..9694    +  CDS            HIV-1 gag (fragment): gag protein from human immunodeficiency virus 1; gag
   9869..10102   +  misc_feature   RRE: The Rev response element (RRE) of HIV-1 allows for Rev-dependent mRNA export from the nucleus to the cytoplasm.
  10479..10579   +  CDS            Rev (fragment): human immunodeficiency virus 1 (HIV-1) Rev protein; rev; enhances nuclear export of unspliced and incompletely spliced viral mRNAs
  10616..10733   +  misc_feature   cPPT/CTS: central polypurine tract and central termination sequence of HIV-1
>Addgene plasmid #122669 | M31: pHR-SFFVp- TDP-43C::mCherry::SspB | addgene full sequence | sequence record 237792 | Addgene NGS Result
CGGGTTTATTACAGGGACAGCAGAGATCCAGTTTGGATCGATAAGCTTGATATCGAATTCCTGCAGCCCC
GATAAAATAAAAGATTTTATTTAGTCTCCAGAAAAAGGGGGGAATGAAAGACCCCACCTGTAGGTTTGGC
AAGCTAGCTGCAGTAACGCCATTTTGCAAGGCATGGAAAAATACCAAACCAAGAATAGAGAAGTTCAGAT
CAAGGGCGGGTACATGAAAATAGCTAACGTTGGGCCAAACAGGATATCTGCGGTGAGCAGTTTCGGCCCC
GGCCCGGGGCCAAGAACAGATGGTCACCGCAGTTTCGGCCCCGGCCCGAGGCCAAGAACAGATGGTCCCC
AGATATGGCCCAACCCTCAGCAGTTTCTTAAGACCCATCAGATGTTTCCAGGCTCCCCCAAGGACCTGAA
ATGACCCTGCGCCTTATTTGAATTAACCAATCAGCCTGCTTCTCGCTTCTGTTCGCGCGCTTCTGCTTCC
CGAGCTCTATAAAAGAGCTCACAACCCCTCACTCGGCGCGCCAGTCCTCCGACAGACTGAGTCGCCCGGG
GGGGATCTGGAGCTCTCGAGAATTCTCACGCGTCAAGTGGAGCAAGGCAGGTGGACAGTGGATCACTAGT
CGGAGCTACCATGGATGTCTTCATCCCCAAGCCATTCAGGGCCTTTGCCTTTGTTACATTTGCAGATGAT
CAGATTGCGCAGTCTCTTTGTGGAGAGGACTTGATCATTAAAGGAATCAGCGTTCATATATCCAATGCCG
AACCTAAGCACAATAGCAATAGACAGTTAGAAAGAAGTGGAAGATTTGGTGGTAATCCAGGTGGCTTTGG
GAATCAGGGTGGATTTGGTAATAGCAGAGGGGGTGGAGCTGGTTTGGGAAACAATCAAGGTAGTAATATG
GGTGGTGGGATGAACTTTGGTGCGTTCAGCATTAATCCAGCCATGATGGCTGCCGCCCAGGCAGCACTAC
AGAGCAGTTGGGGTATGATGGGCATGTTAGCCAGCCAGCAGAACCAGTCAGGCCCATCGGGTAATAACCA
AAACCAAGGCAACATGCAGAGGGAGCCAAACCAGGCCTTCGGTTCTGGAAATAACTCTTATAGTGGCTCT
AATTCTGGTGCAGCAATTGGTTGGGGATCAGCATCCAATGCAGGGTCGGGCAGTGGTTTTAATGGAGGCT
TTGGCTCAAGCATGGATTCTAAGTCTTCTGGCTGGGGAATGTCCGGAGGCGGCGGATCCGGCGGAATGGT
GTCTAAAGGCGAGGAGGATAACATGGCTATAATCAAGGAATTTATGAGGTTCAAGGTGCATATGGAGGGA
TCTGTGAACGGTCACGAGTTCGAAATCGAGGGCGAAGGCGAGGGGCGACCCTATGAAGGGACACAGACGG
CCAAACTGAAGGTGACCAAGGGTGGCCCCCTGCCTTTCGCCTGGGACATCCTGTCACCCCAGTTTATGTA
CGGCTCTAAGGCTTACGTTAAGCACCCTGCCGATATTCCGGACTACTTGAAACTGAGCTTCCCTGAAGGG
TTCAAGTGGGAACGGGTAATGAATTTTGAGGATGGCGGTGTAGTCACAGTTACCCAGGACAGCTCTCTTC
AGGACGGAGAATTTATCTATAAGGTTAAACTTCGGGGCACTAACTTCCCATCAGACGGCCCCGTGATGCA
GAAGAAAACTATGGGCTGGGAAGCCAGCTCAGAACGCATGTATCCCGAGGACGGAGCACTGAAGGGAGAA
ATCAAGCAGCGACTCAAGCTGAAGGATGGGGGACATTATGATGCTGAGGTCAAAACCACCTATAAGGCCA
AGAAACCCGTTCAGCTTCCTGGGGCATACAACGTGAATATCAAACTGGATATTACATCCCATAACGAAGA
CTATACCATCGTGGAACAGTACGAGCGGGCCGAGGGCAGACATAGCACAGGGGGCATGGATGAATTGTAC
AAGGCGGCCGGATCCGGTGGTACCTCTGGAGGTAGCTCCCCGAAACGCCCTAAGCTGCTGCGTGAATATT
ACGATTGGCTGGTTGATAACAGCTTTACCCCATATCTGGTGGTGGATGCCACATACCTGGGCGTGAACGT
GCCCGTGGAGTATGTGAAAGACGGTCAGATCGTGCTGAATCTGTCTGCAAGTGCGACCGGCAACCTGCAA
CTGACAAATGATTTTATCCAGTTCAACGCCCGCTTTAAGGGCGTGTCTCGTGAACTGTATATCCCGATGG
GTGCCGCTCTGGCCATTTACGCTCGCGAGAACGGCGATGGTGTGATGTTCGAACCAGAAGAAATCTATGA
CGAGCTGAATATTGGTTAAGGATCGGCCGCAACTCCCACCTGCAACATGCGTGACTGACTGAGGCCGCGA
CTCTAGAGTCGACCTGCAGGCATGCAAGCTTGATATCAAGCTTATCGATAATCAACCTCTGGATTACAAA
ATTTGTGAAAGATTGACTGGTATTCTTAACTATGTTGCTCCTTTTACGCTATGTGGATACGCTGCTTTAA
TGCCTTTGTATCATGCTATTGCTTCCCGTATGGCTTTCATTTTCTCCTCCTTGTATAAATCCTGGTTGCT
GTCTCTTTATGAGGAGTTGTGGCCCGTTGTCAGGCAACGTGGCGTGGTGTGCACTGTGTTTGCTGACGCA
ACCCCCACTGGTTGGGGCATTGCCACCACCTGTCAGCTCCTTTCCGGGACTTTCGCTTTCCCCCTCCCTA
TTGCCACGGCGGAACTCATCGCCGCCTGCCTTGCCCGCTGCTGGACAGGGGCTCGGCTGTTGGGCACTGA
CAATTCCGTGGTGTTGTCGGGGAAATCATCGTCCTTTCCTTGGCTGCTCGCCTGTGTTGCCACCTGGATT
CTGCGCGGGACGTCCTTCTGCTACGTCCCTTCGGCCCTCAATCCAGCGGACCTTCCTTCCCGCGGCCTGC
TGCCGGCTCTGCGGCCTCTTCCGCGTCTTCGCCTTCGCCCTCAGACGAGTCGGATCTCCCTTTGGGCCGC
CTCCCCGCATCGATACCGTCGACCTCGAGGGAATTAATTCGAGCTCGGTACCTTTAAGACCAATGACTTA
CAAGGCAGCTGTAGATCTTAGCCACTTTTTAAAAGAAAAGGGGGGACTGGAAGGGCTAATTCACTCCCAA
CGAAGACAAGATCTGCTTTTTGCTTGTACTGGGTCTCTCTGGTTAGACCAGATCTGAGCCTGGGAGCTCT
CTGGCTAACTAGGGAACCCACTGCTTAAGCCTCAATAAAGCTTGCCTTGAGTGCTTCAAGTAGTGTGTGC
CCGTCTGTTGTGTGACTCTGGTAACTAGAGATCCCTCAGACCCTTTTAGTCAGTGTGGAAAATCTCTAGC
AGCATCTAGAATTAATTCCGTGTATTCTATAGTGTCACCTAAATCGTATGTGTATGATACATAAGGTTAT
GTATTAATTGTAGCCGCGTTCTAACGACAATATGTACAAGCCTAATTGTGTAGCATCTGGCTTACTGAAG
CAGACCCTATCATCTCTCTCGTAAACTGCCGTCAGAGTCGGTTTGGTTGGACGAACCTTCTGAGTTTCTG
GTAACGCCGTCCCGCACCCGGAAATGGTCAGCGAACCAATCAGCAGGGTCATCGCTAGCCAGATCCTCTA
CGCCGGACGCATCGTGGCCGGCATCACCGGCGCCACAGGTGCGGTTGCTGGCGCCTATATCGCCGACATC
ACCGATGGGGAAGATCGGGCTCGCCACTTCGGGCTCATGAGCGCTTGTTTCGGCGTGGGTATGGTGGCAG
GCCCCGTGGCCGGGGGACTGTTGGGCGCCATCTCCTTGCATGCACCATTCCTTGCGGCGGCGGTGCTCAA
CGGCCTCAACCTACTACTGGGCTGCTTCCTAATGCAGGAGTCGCATAAGGGAGAGCGTCGAATGGTGCAC
TCTCAGTACAATCTGCTCTGATGCCGCATAGTTAAGCCAGCCCCGACACCCGCCAACACCCGCTGACGCG
CCCTGACGGGCTTGTCTGCTCCCGGCATCCGCTTACAGACAAGCTGTGACCGTCTCCGGGAGCTGCATGT
GTCAGAGGTTTTCACCGTCATCACCGAAACGCGCGAGACGAAAGGGCCTCGTGATACGCCTATTTTTATA
GGTTAATGTCATGATAATAATGGTTTCTTAGACGTCAGGTGGCACTTTTCGGGGAAATGTGCGCGGAACC
CCTATTTGTTTATTTTTCTAAATACATTCAAATATGTATCCGCTCATGAGACAATAACCCTGATAAATGC
TTCAATAATATTGAAAAAGGAAGAGTATGAGTATTCAACATTTCCGTGTCGCCCTTATTCCCTTTTTTGC
GGCATTTTGCCTTCCTGTTTTTGCTCACCCAGAAACGCTGGTGAAAGTAAAAGATGCTGAAGATCAGTTG
GGTGCACGAGTGGGTTACATCGAACTGGATCTCAACAGCGGTAAGATCCTTGAGAGTTTTCGCCCCGAAG
AACGTTTTCCAATGATGAGCACTTTTAAAGTTCTGCTATGTGGCGCGGTATTATCCCGTATTGACGCCGG
GCAAGAGCAACTCGGTCGCCGCATACACTATTCTCAGAATGACTTGGTTGAGTACTCACCAGTCACAGAA
AAGCATCTTACGGATGGCATGACAGTAAGAGAATTATGCAGTGCTGCCATAACCATGAGTGATAACACTG
CGGCCAACTTACTTCTGACAACGATCGGAGGACCGAAGGAGCTAACCGCTTTTTTGCACAACATGGGGGA
TCATGTAACTCGCCTTGATCGTTGGGAACCGGAGCTGAATGAAGCCATACCAAACGACGAGCGTGACACC
ACGATGCCTGTAGCAATGGCAACAACGTTGCGCAAACTATTAACTGGCGAACTACTTACTCTAGCTTCCC
GGCAACAATTAATAGACTGGATGGAGGCGGATAAAGTTGCAGGAACACTTCTGCGCTCGGCCCTTCCGGC
TGGCTGGTTTATTGCTGATAAATCTGGAGCCGGTGAGCGTGGGTCTCGCGGTATCATTGCAGCACTGGGG
CCAGATGGTAAGCCCTCCCGTATCGTAGTTATCTACACGACGGGGAGTCAGGCAACTATGGATGAACGAA
ATAGACAGATCGCTGAGATAGGTGCCTCACTGATTAAGCATTGGTAACTGTCAGACCAAGTTTACTCATA
TATACTTTAGATTGATTTAAAACTTCATTTTTAATTTAAAAGGATCTAGGTGAAGATCCTTTTTGATAAT
CTCATGACCAAAATCCCTTAACGTGAGTTTTCGTTCCACTGAGCGTCAGACCCCGTAGAAAAGATCAAAG
GATCTTCTTGAGATCCTTTTTTTCTGCGCGTAATCTGCTGCTTGCAAACAAAAAAACCACCGCTACCAGC
GGTGGTTTGTTTGCCGGATCAAGAGCTACCAACTCTTTTTCCGAAGGTAACTGGCTTCAGCAGAGCGCAG
ATACCAAATACTGTTCTTCTAGTGTAGCCGTAGTTAGGCCACCACTTCAAGAACTCTGTAGCACCGCCTA
CATACCTCGCTCTGCTAATCCTGTTACCAGTGGCTGCTGCCAGTGGCGATAAGTCGTGTCTTACCGGGTT
GGACTCAAGACGATAGTTACCGGATAAGGCGCAGCGGTCGGGCTGAACGGGGGGTTCGTGCACACAGCCC
AGCTTGGAGCGAACGACCTACACCGAACTGAGATACCTACAGCGTGAGCTATGAGAAAGCGCCACGCTTC
CCGAAGGGAGAAAGGCGGACAGGTATCCGGTAAGCGGCAGGGTCGGAACAGGAGAGCGCACGAGGGAGCT
TCCAGGGGGAAACGCCTGGTATCTTTATAGTCCTGTCGGGTTTCGCCACCTCTGACTTGAGCGTCGATTT
TTGTGATGCTCGTCAGGGGGGCGGAGCCTATGGAAAAACGCCAGCAACGCGGCCTTTTTACGGTTCCTGG
CCTTTTGCTGGCCTTTTGCTCACATGTTCTTTCCTGCGTTATCCCCTGATTCTGTGGATAACCGTATTAC
CGCCTTTGAGTGAGCTGATACCGCTCGCCGCAGCCGAACGACCGAGCGCAGCGAGTCAGTGAGCGAGGAA
GCGGAAGAGCGCCCAATACGCAAACCGCCTCTCCCCGCGCGTTGGCCGATTCATTAATGCAGCTGTGGAA
TGTGTGTCAGTTAGGGTGTGGAAAGTCCCCAGGCTCCCCAGCAGGCAGAAGTATGCAAAGCATGCATCTC
AATTAGTCAGCAACCAGGTGTGGAAAGTCCCCAGGCTCCCCAGCAGGCAGAAGTATGCAAAGCATGCATC
TCAATTAGTCAGCAACCATAGTCCCGCCCCTAACTCCGCCCATCCCGCCCCTAACTCCGCCCAGTTCCGC
CCATTCTCCGCCCCATGGCTGACTAATTTTTTTTATTTATGCAGAGGCCGAGGCCGCCTCGGCCTCTGAG
CTATTCCAGAAGTAGTGAGGAGGCTTTTTTGGAGGCCTAGGCTTTTGCAAAAAGCTTGGACACAAGACAG
GCTTGCGAGATATGTTTGAGAATACCACTTTATCCCGCGTCAGGGAGAGGCAGTGCGTAAAAAGACGCGG
ACTCATGTGAAATACTGGTTTTTAGTGCGCCAGATCTCTATAATCTCGCGCAACCTATTTTCCCCTCGAA
CACTTTTTAAGCCGTAGATAAACAGGCTGGGACACTTCACATGAGCGAAAAATACATCGTCACCTGGGAC
ATGTTGCAGATCCATGCACGTAAACTCGCAAGCCGACTGATGCCTTCTGAACAATGGAAAGGCATTATTG
CCGTAAGCCGTGGCGGTCTGTACCGGGTGCGTTACTGGCGCGTGAACTGGGTATTCGTCATGTCGATACC
GTTTGTATTTCCAGCTACGATCACGACAACCAGCGCGAGCTTAAAGTGCTGAAACGCGCAGAAGGCGATG
GCGAAGGCTTCATCGTTATTGATGACCTGGTGGATACCGGTGGTACTGCGGTTGCGATTCGTGAAATGTA
TCCAAAAGCGCACTTTGTCACCATCTTCGCAAAACCGGCTGGTCGTCCGCTGGTTGATGACTATGTTGTT
GATATCCCGCAAGATACCTGGATTGAACAGCCGTGGGATATGGGCGTCGTATTCGTCCCGCCAATCTCCG
GTCGCTAATCTTTTCAACGCCTGGCACTGCCGGGCGTTGTTCTTTTTAACTTCAGGCGGGTTACAATAGT
TTCCAGTAAGTATTCTGGAGGCTGCATCCATGACACAGGCAAACCTGAGCGAAACCCTGTTCAAACCCCG
CTTTAAACATCCTGAAACCTCGACGCTAGTCCGCCGCTTTAATCACGGCGCACAACCGCCTGTGCAGTCG
GCCCTTGATGGTAAAACCATCCCTCACTGGTATCGCATGATTAACCGTCTGATGTGGATCTGGCGCGGCA
TTGACCCACGCGAAATCCTCGACGTCCAGGCACGTATTGTGATGAGCGATGCCGAACGTACCGACGATGA
TTTATACGATACGGTGATTGGCTACCGTGGCGGCAACTGGATTTATGAGTGGGCCCCGGATCTTTGTGAA
GGAACCTTACTTCTGTGGTGTGACATAATTGGACAAACTACCTACAGAGATTTAAAGCTCTAAGGTAAAT
ATAAAATTTTTAAGTGTATAATGTGTTAAACTACTGATTCTAATTGTTTGTGTATTTTAGATTCCAACCT
ATGGAACTGATGAATGGGAGCAGTGGTGGAATGCCTTTAATGAGGAAAACCTGTTTTGCTCAGAAGAAAT
GCCATCTAGTGATGATGAGGCTACTGCTGACTCTCAACATTCTACTCCTCCAAAAAAGAAGAGAAAGGTA
GAAGACCCCAAGGACTTTCCTTCAGAATTGCTAAGTTTTTTGAGTCATGCTGTGTTTAGTAATAGAACTC
TTGCTTGCTTTGCTATTTACACCACAAAGGAAAAAGCTGCACTGCTATACAAGAAAATTATGGAAAAATA
TTCTGTAACCTTTATAAGTAGGCATAACAGTTATAATCATAACATACTGTTTTTTCTTACTCCACACAGG
CATAGAGTGTCTGCTATTAATAACTATGCTCAAAAATTGTGTACCTTTAGCTTTTTAATTTGTAAAGGGG
TTAATAAGGAATATTTGATGTATAGTGCCTTGACTAGAGATCATAATCAGCCATACCACATTTGTAGAGG
TTTTACTTGCTTTAAAAAACCTCCCACACCTCCCCCTGAACCTGAAACATAAAATGAATGCAATTGTTGT
TGTTAACTTGTTTATTGCAGCTTATAATGGTTACAAATAAAGCAATAGCATCACAAATTTCACAAATAAA
GCATTTTTTTCACTGCATTCTAGTTGTGGTTTGTCCAAACTCATCAATGTATCTTATCATGTCTGGATCA
ACTGGATAACTCAAGCTAACCAAAATCATCCCAAACTTCCCACCCCATACCCTATTACCACTGCCAATTA
CCTGTGGTTTCATTTACTCTAAACCTGTGATTCCTCTGAATTATTTTCATTTTAAAGAAATTGTATTTGT
TAAATATGTACTACAAACTTAGTAGTTGGAAGGGCTAATTCACTCCCAAAGAAGACAAGATATCCTTGAT
CTGTGGATCTACCACACACAAGGCTACTTCCCTGATTAGCAGAACTACACACCAGGGCCAGGGGTCAGAT
ATCCACTGACCTTTGGATGGTGCTACAAGCTAGTACCAGTTGAGCCAGATAAGGTAGAAGAGGCCAATAA
AGGAGAGAACACCAGCTTGTTACACCCTGTGAGCCTGCATGGGATGGATGACCCGGAGAGAGAAGTGTTA
GAGTGGAGGTTTGACAGCCGCCTAGCATTTCATCACGTGGCCCGAGAGCTGCATCCGGAGTACTTCAAGA
ACTGCTGATATCGAGCTTGCTACAAGGGACTTTCCGCTGGGGACTTTCCAGGGAGGCGTGGCCTGGGCGG
GACTGGGGAGTGGCGAGCCCTCAGATCCTGCATATAAGCAGCTGCTTTTTGCCTGTACTGGGTCTCTCTG
GTTAGACCAGATCTGAGCCTGGGAGCTCTCTGGCTAACTAGGGAACCCACTGCTTAAGCCTCAATAAAGC
TTGCCTTGAGTGCTTCAAGTAGTGTGTGCCCGTCTGTTGTGTGACTCTGGTAACTAGAGATCCCTCAGAC
CCTTTTAGTCAGTGTGGAAAATCTCTAGCAGTGGCGCCCGAACAGGGACTTGAAAGCGAAAGGGAAACCA
GAGGAGCTCTCTCGACGCAGGACTCGGCTTGCTGAAGCGCGCACGGCAAGAGGCGAGGGGCGGCGACTGG
TGAGTACGCCAAAAATTTTGACTAGCGGAGGCTAGAAGGAGAGAGATGGGTGCGAGAGCGTCAGTATTAA
GCGGGGGAGAATTAGATCGCGATGGGAAAAAATTCGGTTAAGGCCAGGGGGAAAGAAAAAATATAAATTA
AAACATATAGTATGGGCAAGCAGGGAGCTAGAACGATTCGCAGTTAATCCTGGCCTGTTAGAAACATCAG
AAGGCTGTAGACAAATACTGGGACAGCTACAACCATCCCTTCAGACAGGATCAGAAGAACTTAGATCATT
ATATAATACAGTAGCAACCCTCTATTGTGTGCATCAAAGGATAGAGATAAAAGACACCAAGGAAGCTTTA
GACAAGATAGAGGAAGAGCAAAACAAAAGTAAGACCACCGCACAGCAAGCGGCCGGCCGCTGATCTTCAG
ACCTGGAGGAGGAGATATGAGGGACAATTGGAGAAGTGAATTATATAAATATAAAGTAGTAAAAATTGAA
CCATTAGGAGTAGCACCCACCAAGGCAAAGAGAAGAGTGGTGCAGAGAGAAAAAAGAGCAGTGGGAATAG
GAGCTTTGTTCCTTGGGTTCTTGGGAGCAGCAGGAAGCACTATGGGCGCAGCGTCAATGACGCTGACGGT
ACAGGCCAGACAATTATTGTCTGGTATAGTGCAGCAGCAGAACAATTTGCTGAGGGCTATTGAGGCGCAA
CAGCATCTGTTGCAACTCACAGTCTGGGGCATCAAGCAGCTCCAGGCAAGAATCCTGGCTGTGGAAAGAT
ACCTAAAGGATCAACAGCTCCTGGGGATTTGGGGTTGCTCTGGAAAACTCATTTGCACCACTGCTGTGCC
TTGGAATGCTAGTTGGAGTAATAAATCTCTGGAACAGATTTGGAATCACACGACCTGGATGGAGTGGGAC
AGAGAAATTAACAATTACACAAGCTTAATACACTCCTTAATTGAAGAATCGCAAAACCAGCAAGAAAAGA
ATGAACAAGAATTATTGGAATTAGATAAATGGGCAAGTTTGTGGAATTGGTTTAACATAACAAATTGGCT
GTGGTATATAAAATTATTCATAATGATAGTAGGAGGCTTGGTAGGTTTAAGAATAGTTTTTGCTGTACTT
TCTATAGTGAATAGAGTTAGGCAGGGATATTCACCATTATCGTTTCAGACCCACCTCCCAACCCCGAGGG
GACCCGACAGGCCCGAAGGAATAGAAGAAGAAGGTGGAGAGAGAGACAGAGACAGATCCATTCGATTAGT
GAACGGATCTCGACGGTATCGCCAAATGGCAGTATTCATCCACAATTTTAAAAGAAAAGGGGGGATTGGG
GGGTACAGTGCAGGGGAAAGAATAGTAGACATAATAGCAACAGACATACAAACTAAAGAATTACAAAAAC
AAATTACAAAAATTCAAAATTTT
